Addgene plasmid #123911: MTK234_031
Purpose: Encodes the spCas9 sgRNA1 hCLYBL (site 2) gRNA expression cassette as a type 234 part to be used in the MTK system
Depositing lab: Hana El-Samad. Depositing organization: University of California, San Francisco (UCSF). Publication: A Toolkit for Rapid Modular Construction of Biological Circuits in Mammalian Cells. Fonseca JP, Bonny AR, Kumar GR, Ng AH, Town J, Wu QC, Aslankoohi E, Chen SY, Dods G, Harrigan P, Osimiri LC, Kistler AL, El-Samad H. ACS Synth Biol. 2019 Nov 15;8(11):2593-2606. doi: 10.1021/acssynbio.9b00322. Epub 2019 Nov 5. PubMed 31686495.
Backbone
  Vector backbone: MTK234_002
  Vector type: Mammalian Expression
Growth in bacteria
  Bacterial resistance: Chloramphenicol, 25 μg/mL
  Growth temperature: 37°C
  Growth strain: DH5alpha
  Copy number: Unknown
Gene/Insert
  Gene/Insert name: sgRNA2 -hCLYBL
  Cloning method: Restriction Enzyme; 5′ cloning site unknown (unknown if destroyed); 3′ cloning site unknown (unknown if destroyed)
Terms and licenses: Academic/Nonprofit Terms; Industry Terms: Not Available to Industry
Depositor comments: Type 234 parts are coupled promoter-coding sequence-terminator such as guide RNA cassettes, GFP dropouts in the MTK Please visit https://www.biorxiv.org/content/10.1101/506188v2 for BioRxiv preprint
How to cite: MTK234_031 was a gift from Hana El-Samad (Addgene plasmid # 123911 ; http://n2t.net/addgene:123911 ; RRID:Addgene_123911)
