[The description below was written by a language model from this plasmid's Addgene catalogue record and pLannotate feature annotations shown in this document.]
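Description:
MTK234_031 is a small (about 2.1 kb) part plasmid from the Mammalian Toolkit (MTK), a modular hierarchical cloning system for building genetic circuits in mammalian cells. It is built on the MTK234_002 backbone and is catalogued as a mammalian expression vector, although in practice it serves as a storage and donor plasmid for a single toolkit part. It is propagated in E. coli through a high-copy ColE1/pUC-type origin and selected with chloramphenicol. Resistance comes from a cat gene driven by its native cat promoter and followed by a lambda t0 terminator.

The payload is a "type 234" part. In MTK nomenclature this is a pre-coupled promoter–coding sequence–terminator unit that fills three adjacent part positions at once, the format used for guide RNA cassettes and GFP dropouts. Here the part is an S. pyogenes Cas9 single-guide RNA expression cassette targeting the human CLYBL locus (site 2). The record is inconsistent in its numbering, calling the guide "sgRNA1" in the purpose field and "sgRNA2" in the insert name. The feature table detects the sgRNA scaffold as a tracrRNA fragment, and a loxP site lies upstream of it. The promoter driving the guide is neither annotated nor stated in the record, and the role of the loxP site is not explained either. The cloning sites flanking the part are also listed as unknown.

The plasmid is intended to be combined with other MTK parts into transcriptional units or multi-gene vectors. It supplies a guide that directs Cas9 to the CLYBL locus, though the record does not describe the downstream application.
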