Features (pLannotate 1.2.2; 6 found; start..end, strand, type, name):
     34..622     +  rep_origin     ori: high-copy-number ColE1/pMB1/pBR322/pUC origin of replication
    931..964     +  protein_bind   loxP: Cre-mediated recombination occurs in the 8-bp core sequence (GCATACAT). Cre recombinase
   1090..1157    +  misc_RNA       tracrRNA (fragment): trans-activating CRISPR RNA for the Streptococcus pyogenes CRISPR/Cas9 system
   1182..1216    -  terminator     lambda t0 terminator: minimal transcription terminator from phage lambda (Scholtissek and Grosse, 1987)
   1290..1946    -  CDS            cat: CAT_ECOLX - Experimental evidence at protein level: Swiss-Prot protein existence level 1. This enzyme is an effector of chloramphenicol resistance in bacteria. From Escherichia coli. This protein is used as a marker in many commonly used cloning vectors, such as pACYC184.
   1947..2044    -  promoter       cat promoter: promoter of the E. coli cat gene encoding chloramphenicol acetyltransferase
>Addgene plasmid #123911 | MTK234_031 | addgene full sequence | sequence record 250054 | Addgene NGS Result
GTCAGACCCCGTAGAAAAGATCAAAGGATCTTCTTGAGATCCTTTTTTTCTGCGCGTAATCTGCTGCTTG
CAAACAAAAAAACCACCGCTACCAGCGGTGGTTTGTTTGCCGGATCAAGAGCTACCAACTCTTTTTCCGA
AGGTAACTGGCTTCAGCAGAGCGCAGATACCAAATACTGTTCTTCTAGTGTAGCCGTAGTTAGGCCACCA
CTTCAAGAACTCTGTAGCACCGCCTACATACCTCGCTCTGCTAATCCTGTTACCAGTGGCTGCTGCCAGT
GGCGATAAGTCGTGTCTTACCGGGTTGGACTCAAGACGATAGTTACCGGATAAGGCGCAGCGGTCGGGCT
GAACGGGGGGTTCGTGCACACAGCCCAGCTTGGAGCGAACGACCTACACCGAACTGAGATACCTACAGCG
TGAGCTATGAGAAAGCGCCACGCTTCCCGAAGGGAGAAAGGCGGACAGGTATCCGGTAAGCGGCAGGGTC
GGAACAGGAGAGCGCACGAGGGAGCTTCCAGGGGGAAACGCCTGGTATCTTTATAGTCCTGTCGGGTTTC
GCCACCTCTGACTTGAGCGTCGATTTTTGTGATGCTCGTCAGGGGGGCGGAGCCTATGGAAAAACGCCAG
CAACGCGGCCTTTTTACGGTTCCTGGCCTTTTGCTGGCCTTTTGCTCACATGTTCTTTCCTGCGTTATCC
CCTGATTCTGTGGATAACCGTAGTCGGTCTCAAACGGATCCGACGCGCCATCTCTAGGCCCGCGCCGGCC
CCCTCGCACGGACTTGTGGGAGAAGCTCGGCTACTCCCCTGCCCCGGTTAATTTGCATATAATATTTCCT
AGTAACTATAGAGGCTTAATGTGCGATAAAAGACAGATAATCTGTTCTTTTTAATACTAGCTACATTTTA
CATGATAGGCTTGGATTTCTATAACTTCGTATAGCATACATTATACGAAGTTATAAACAGCACAAAAGGA
AACTCACCCTAACTGTAAAGTAATTGTGTGTTTTGAGACTATAAGTATCCCTTGGAGAACCACCTTGTTT
GTGTTGGAAGGATGAGGAAATGTTTAAGAGCTAAGCTGGAAACAGCATAGCAAGTTTAAATAAGGCTAGT
CCGTTATCAACTTGAAAAAGTGGCACCGAGTCGGTGCTTTTTTTGCTGTGAGACCAGACCAATAAAAAAC
GCCCGGCGGCAACCGAGCGTTCTGAACAAATCCAGATGGAGTTCTGAGGTCATTACTGGATCTATCAACA
GGAGTCCAAGCGAGCTCGATATCAAATTACGCCCCGCCCTGCCACTCATCGCAGTACTGTTGTAATTCAT
TAAGCATTCTGCCGACATGGAAGCCATCACAAACGGCATGATGAACCTGAATCGCCAGCGGCATCAGCAC
CTTGTCGCCTTGCGTATAATATTTGCCCATGGTGAAAACGGGGGCGAAGAAGTTGTCCATATTGGCCACG
TTTAAATCAAAACTGGTGAAACTCACCCAGGGATTGGCTGAAACGAAAAACATATTCTCAATAAACCCTT
TAGGGAAATAGGCCAGGTTTTCACCGTAACACGCCACATCTTGCGAATATATGTGTAGAAACTGCCGGAA
ATCGTCGTGGTATTCACTCCAGAGCGATGAAAACGTTTCAGTTTGCTCATGGAAAACGGTGTAACAAGGG
TGAACACTATCCCATATCACCAGCTCACCGTCTTTCATTGCCATACGAAATTCCGGATGAGCATTCATCA
GGCGGGCAAGAATGTGAATAAAGGCCGGATAAAACTTGTGCTTATTTTTCTTTACGGTCTTTAAAAAGGC
CGTAATATCCAGCTGAACGGTCTGGTTATAGGTACATTGAGCAACTGACTGAAATGCCTCAAAATGTTCT
TTACGATGCCATTGGGATATATCAACGGTGGTATATCCAGTGATTTTTTTCTCCATTTTAGCTTCCTTAG
CTCCTGAAAATCTCGATAACTCAAAAAATACGCCCGGTAGTGATCTTATTTCATTATGGTGAAAGTTGGA
ACCTCTTACGTGCCCGATCAATCATGACCAAAATCCCTTAACGTGAGTTTTCGTTCCACTGAGC
